Addgene plasmid #56049: tdKatushka2-VASP-5
Purpose: Localization: Actin/Focal Adhesions, Excitation: 586, Emission: 632
Depositing lab: Michael Davidson. Publication: Far-red fluorescent tags for protein imaging in living tissues. Shcherbo D, Murphy CS, Ermakova GV, Solovieva EA, Chepurnykh TV, Shcheglov AS, Verkhusha VV, Pletnev VZ, Hazelwood KL, Roche PM, Lukyanov S, Zaraisky AG, Davidson MW, Chudakov DM. Biochem J. 2009 Mar 15;418(3):567-74. doi: 10.1042/BJ20081949. PubMed 19143658.
Backbone
  Vector backbone: tdKatushka2
  Backbone size w/o insert (bp): 4750
  Vector type: Mammalian Expression
  Selectable markers: Neomycin (select with G418)
Growth in bacteria
  Bacterial resistance: Kanamycin, 50 μg/mL
  Growth temperature: 37°C
  Growth strain: DH5alpha
  Copy number: High Copy
Gene/Insert
  Gene/Insert name: VASP (alt name: NM_009499)
  Species: M. musculus (mouse)
  Mutation: A209T in VASP
  Promoter: CMV
  Tag / fusion protein: tdKatushka2
  Cloning method: Unknown
  Sequencing primers: 5′ CMV-F; 3′ SV40pA-R
Terms and licenses: Academic/Nonprofit Terms; Industry Terms
Depositor comments: . Excitation = 586; Emission = 632
How to cite: tdKatushka2-VASP-5 was a gift from Michael Davidson (Addgene plasmid # 56049 ; http://n2t.net/addgene:56049 ; RRID:Addgene_56049)
