[The description below was written by a language model from this plasmid's Addgene catalogue record and pLannotate feature annotations shown in this document.]
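Description:
tdKatushka2-VASP-5 is a mammalian expression plasmid encoding mouse VASP (vasodilator-stimulated phosphoprotein) fused to the far-red fluorescent protein tdKatushka2, intended as a live-cell marker for actin structures and focal adhesions. The fusion is driven by the human cytomegalovirus immediate-early enhancer and promoter and terminated by an SV40 polyadenylation signal. In the annotated sequence the fluorescent protein reading frame lies upstream of VASP, separated by a short linker, so the tag sits at the N-terminus of VASP. The record notes an A209T substitution in the VASP coding sequence. The listed spectral values are excitation at 586 nm and emission at 632 nm.

One discrepancy is worth noting. The catalogue describes the tag as tdKatushka2, a tandem dimer, with a 4,750 bp backbone, but the feature table annotates only a single Katushka2S-like reading frame of about 700 bp, and the full sequence is 5,794 nt. That length is shorter than the stated backbone plus a VASP insert of roughly 1.1 kb. The sequenced record may therefore hold only one copy of the fluorescent protein, or the repeated unit may have collapsed during assembly; the record does not resolve this.

The backbone has the layout of a standard Clontech-style fluorescent protein vector. A high-copy pUC/ColE1-type origin supports propagation in E. coli, and an f1 origin allows single-stranded DNA production. A single Tn5 NeoR/KanR cassette sits downstream of both a bacterial promoter and the SV40 early promoter and ends in the HSV TK polyadenylation signal. It confers kanamycin resistance in bacteria and G418 resistance for selecting stably transfected mammalian cells. The short ble, bGH poly(A) and large T antigen hits are fragmentary backbone remnants rather than functional elements.
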