Features (pLannotate 1.2.2; 14 found; start..end, strand, type, name):
     66..860     +  CDS            NeoR/KanR: aminoglycoside phosphotransferase from Tn5; aph(3')-II (or nptII); confers resistance to neomycin, kanamycin, and G418 (Geneticin®)
    881..1033    +  CDS            ble (fragment): BLE_KLEPN - Experimental evidence at protein level: Swiss-Prot protein existence level 1. Binding protein with a strong affinity to the bleomycin family of antibiotics. Binds to CL990; an antimitotic-antibiotic compound. From Klebsiella pneumoniae.
   1092..1139    +  polyA_signal   HSV TK poly(A) signal: herpes simplex virus thymidine kinase polyadenylation signal (Cole and Stacy, 1985)
   1230..1246    -  polyA_signal   bGH poly(A) signal (fragment): bovine growth hormone polyadenylation signal
   1468..2056    +  rep_origin     ori: high-copy-number ColE1/pMB1/pBR322/pUC origin of replication
   2231..2534    +  enhancer       CMV enhancer: human cytomegalovirus immediate early enhancer
   2535..2738    +  promoter       CMV promoter: human cytomegalovirus (CMV) immediate early promoter
   2783..3487    +  CDS            Katushka2S: Katushka2S is a basic (constitutively fluorescent) red fluorescent protein published in 2015, derived from Entacmaea quadricolor. It is reported to be a very rapidly-maturing dimer with moderate acid sensitivity.
   3503..4627    +  CDS            Vasp: VASP_MOUSE - Experimental evidence at protein level: Swiss-Prot protein existence level 1. Ena/VASP proteins are actin-associated proteins involved in a range of processes dependent on cytoskeleton remodeling and cell polarity such as axon guidance, lamellipodial and filopodial dynamics, platelet activation and cell migration. VASP promotes actin filament elongation. It protects the barbed end of growing actin filaments against capping and increases the rate of actin polymerization in the presence of capping protein. VASP stimulates actin filament elongation by promoting the transfer of profil
   4646..4729    +  CDS            large T antigen (fragment): large T antigen from SV40 (simian virus 40)
   4752..4873    +  polyA_signal   SV40 poly(A) signal: SV40 polyadenylation signal
   4907..5335    -  rep_origin     f1 ori (sequence partly withheld): f1 bacteriophage origin of replication; arrow indicates direction of (+) strand synthesis
   5362..5466    +  promoter       AmpR promoter: bla
   5468..31      +  promoter       SV40 promoter (across the origin): SV40 enhancer and early promoter
>Addgene plasmid #56049 | tdKatushka2-VASP-5 | addgene full sequence | sequence record 424517 | Addgene NGS Result
AGGCTTTTTTGGAGGCCTAGGCTTTTGCAAAGATCGATCAAGAGACAGGATGAGGATCGTTTCGCATGAT
TGAACAAGATGGATTGCACGCAGGTTCTCCGGCCGCTTGGGTGGAGAGGCTATTCGGCTATGACTGGGCA
CAACAGACAATCGGCTGCTCTGATGCCGCCGTGTTCCGGCTGTCAGCGCAGGGGCGCCCGGTTCTTTTTG
TCAAGACCGACCTGTCCGGTGCCCTGAATGAACTGCAAGACGAGGCAGCGCGGCTATCGTGGCTGGCCAC
GACGGGCGTTCCTTGCGCAGCTGTGCTCGACGTTGTCACTGAAGCGGGAAGGGACTGGCTGCTATTGGGC
GAAGTGCCGGGGCAGGATCTCCTGTCATCTCACCTTGCTCCTGCCGAGAAAGTATCCATCATGGCTGATG
CAATGCGGCGGCTGCATACGCTTGATCCGGCTACCTGCCCATTCGACCACCAAGCGAAACATCGCATCGA
GCGAGCACGTACTCGGATGGAAGCCGGTCTTGTCGATCAGGATGATCTGGACGAAGAGCATCAGGGGCTC
GCGCCAGCCGAACTGTTCGCCAGGCTCAAGGCGAGCATGCCCGACGGCGAGGATCTCGTCGTGACCCATG
GCGATGCCTGCTTGCCGAATATCATGGTGGAAAATGGCCGCTTTTCTGGATTCATCGACTGTGGCCGGCT
GGGTGTGGCGGACCGCTATCAGGACATAGCGTTGGCTACCCGTGATATTGCTGAAGAGCTTGGCGGCGAA
TGGGCTGACCGCTTCCTCGTGCTTTACGGTATCGCCGCTCCCGATTCGCAGCGCATCGCCTTCTATCGCC
TTCTTGACGAGTTCTTCTGAGCGGGACTCTGGGGTTCGAAATGACCGACCAAGCGACGCCCAACCTGCCA
TCACGAGATTTCGATTCCACCGCCGCCTTCTATGAAAGGTTGGGCTTCGGAATCGTTTTCCGGGACGCCG
GCTGGATGATCCTCCAGCGCGGGGATCTCATGCTGGAGTTCTTCGCCCACCCTAGGGGGAGGCTAACTGA
AACACGGAAGGAGACAATACCGGAAGGAACCCGCGCTATGACGGCAATAAAAAGACAGAATAAAACGCAC
GGTGTTGGGTCGTTTGTTCATAAACGCGGGGTTCGGTCCCAGGGCTGGCACTCTGTCGATACCCCACCGA
GACCCCATTGGGGCCAATACGCCCGCGTTTCTTCCTTTTCCCCACCCCACCCCCCAAGTTCGGGTGAAGG
CCCAGGGCTCGCAGCCAACGTCGGGGCGGCAGGCCCTGCCATAGCCTCAGGTTACTCATATATACTTTAG
ATTGATTTAAAACTTCATTTTTAATTTAAAAGGATCTAGGTGAAGATCCTTTTTGATAATCTCATGACCA
AAATCCCTTAACGTGAGTTTTCGTTCCACTGAGCGTCAGACCCCGTAGAAAAGATCAAAGGATCTTCTTG
AGATCCTTTTTTTCTGCGCGTAATCTGCTGCTTGCAAACAAAAAAACCACCGCTACCAGCGGTGGTTTGT
TTGCCGGATCAAGAGCTACCAACTCTTTTTCCGAAGGTAACTGGCTTCAGCAGAGCGCAGATACCAAATA
CTGTTCTTCTAGTGTAGCCGTAGTTAGGCCACCACTTCAAGAACTCTGTAGCACCGCCTACATACCTCGC
TCTGCTAATCCTGTTACCAGTGGCTGCTGCCAGTGGCGATAAGTCGTGTCTTACCGGGTTGGACTCAAGA
CGATAGTTACCGGATAAGGCGCAGCGGTCGGGCTGAACGGGGGGTTCGTGCACACAGCCCAGCTTGGAGC
GAACGACCTACACCGAACTGAGATACCTACAGCGTGAGCTATGAGAAAGCGCCACGCTTCCCGAAGGGAG
AAAGGCGGACAGGTATCCGGTAAGCGGCAGGGTCGGAACAGGAGAGCGCACGAGGGAGCTTCCAGGGGGA
AACGCCTGGTATCTTTATAGTCCTGTCGGGTTTCGCCACCTCTGACTTGAGCGTCGATTTTTGTGATGCT
CGTCAGGGGGGCGGAGCCTATGGAAAAACGCCAGCAACGCGGCCTTTTTACGGTTCCTGGCCTTTTGCTG
GCCTTTTGCTCACATGTTCTTTCCTGCGTTATCCCCTGATTCTGTGGATAACCGTATTACCGCCATGCAT
TAGTTATTAATAGTAATCAATTACGGGGTCATTAGTTCATAGCCCATATATGGAGTTCCGCGTTACATAA
CTTACGGTAAATGGCCCGCCTGGCTGACCGCCCAACGACCCCCGCCCATTGACGTCAATAATGACGTATG
TTCCCATAGTAACGCCAATAGGGACTTTCCATTGACGTCAATGGGTGGAGTATTTACGGTAAACTGCCCA
CTTGGCAGTACATCAAGTGTATCATATGCCAAGTACGCCCCCTATTGACGTCAATGACGGTAAATGGCCC
GCCTGGCATTATGCCCAGTACATGACCTTATGGGACTTTCCTACTTGGCAGTACATCTACGTATTAGTCA
TCGCTATTACCATGGTGATGCGGTTTTGGCAGTACATCAATGGGCGTGGATAGCGGTTTGACTCACGGGG
ATTTCCAAGTCTCCACCCCATTGACGTCAATGGGAGTTTGTTTTGGCACCAAAATCAACGGGACTTTCCA
AAATGTCGTAACAACTCCGCCCCATTGACGCAAATGGGCGGTAGGCGTGTACGGTGGGAGGTCTATATAA
GCAGAGCTGGTTTAGTGAACCGTCAGATCCGCTAGCGCTACCGGTCGCCACCATGGTGGGTGAGGATAGC
GTGCTGATCACCGAGAACATGCACATGAAACTGTACATGGAGGGCACCGTGAACGACCACCACTTCAAGT
GCACATCCGAGGGCGAAGGCAAGCCCTACGAGGGCACCCAGACCATGAAGATCAAGGTGGTCGAGGGCGG
CCCTCTCCCCTTCGCCTTCGACATCCTGGCTACCAGCTTCATGTACGGCAGCAAAACCTTTATCAACCAC
ACCCAGGGCATCCCCGACTTCTTTAAGCAGTCCTTCCCTGAGGGCTTCACATGGGAGAGGATCACCACAT
ACGAAGACGGGGGCGTGCTGACCGCTACCCAGGACACCAGCCTCCAGAACGGCTGCCTCATCTACAACGT
CAAGATCAACGGGGTGAACTTCCCATCCAACGGCCCTGTGATGCAGAAGAAAACACTCGGCTGGGAGGCC
AGCACCGAGATGCTGTACCCCGCTGACAGCGGCCTGAGAGGCCATGCCCAGATGGCCCTGAAGCTCGTGG
GCGGGGGCTACCTGCACTGCTCCCTCAAGACCACATACAGATCCAAGAAACCCGCTAAGAACCTCAAGAT
GCCCGGCTTCTACTTCGTGGACAGGAGACTGGAAAGAATCAAGGAGGCCGACAAAGAGACCTACGTCGAG
CAGCACGAGATGGCTGTGGCCAGGTACTGCGACCTGCCTAGCAAACTGGGGCACAGCTCCGGACTCAGAT
CTATGAGCGAGACGGTCATCTGTTCCAGCCGGGCTACTGTGATGCTTTATGATGACAGCAACAAGCGATG
GCTCCCTGCTGGCACTGGTCCCCAGGCCTTCAGCCGCGTCCAGATATACCACAACCCCACTGCTAACTCC
TTCCGAGTTGTTGGCCGCAAGATGCAGCCGGATCAGCAGGTGGTTATCAACTGTGCCATCATTCGGGGTG
TCAAGTACAATCAGGCCACTCCCATCTTCCATCAGTGGCGAGATGCCCGCCAGGTCTGGGGCCTCAACTT
CGGCAGCAAGGAGGACGCCATACAGTTTGCAACAGGCATGGCCAACGCCCTAGAGGCCTTGGAAGGAGGT
GGGCCTCCCCCAGCCCCAGCACCCCCTGCCTGGTCTGCCCAGAATGGTCCCTCCCCAGAGGAGCTGGAAC
AACAGAAAAGGCAGCCGGAGCATATGGAGCGCCGGGTCTCCAATGCAGGAGGCCCACCTGCTCCCCCAGC
TGGGGGCCCTCCTCCACCTCCAGGACCTCCCCCTCCTCCAGGTCCCCCCCCACCCCCAGGTCTGCCCTCC
TCAGGGGTATCTGGGGCAGGTCATGGAGCAGGGGCAGCCCCACCCCCTGCACCCCCACTCCCTACAACAC
AGGGCCCCAATAGTGGGGGTTCCGGGGCCCCAGGCCTGGCTGCTGCCATTGCTGGAGCCAAACTCAGGAA
AGTGAGCAAGCAGGAGGAGGCCTCTGGGGGGCCCCTGGCCCCCAAAGCTGAGAACAGTCGAAGCACTGGT
GGGGGGCTTATGGAAGAGATGAACGCCATGCTGGCCCGGAGAAGAAAAGCCACACAGGTTGGGGAGAAGC
CCCCCAAAGACGAGTCAGCCAGTGAGGAGTCAGAGGCCCGACTCCCTGCCCAGAGTGAACCTGTGAGAAG
ACCCTGGGAGAAGAACAGCACAACCTTGCCAAGGATGAAGTCGTCCTCTTCTGTGACTACCTCCGAGGCC
CACCCCTCGACGCCCTGCTCCAGTGATGACTCCGACTTGGAGAGGGTGAAGCAGGAGCTTCTGGAAGAGG
TGCGGAAGGAGCTACAGAAAATGAAAGAGGAAATCATCGAAGTCTTTGTCCAGGAGCTGAGGAAGCGGGG
TTCTCCTTGAGCGGCCGCGACTCTAGATCATAATCAGCCATACCACATTTGTAGAGGTTTTACTTGCTTT
AAAAAACCTCCCACACCTCCCCCTGAACCTGAAACATAAAATGAATGCAATTGTTGTTGTTAACTTGTTT
ATTGCAGCTTATAATGGTTACAAATAAAGCAATAGCATCACAAATTTCACAAATAAAGCATTTTTTTCAC
TGCATTCTAGTTGTGGTTTGTCCAAACTCATCAATGTATCTTAAGGCGTAAATTGTAAGCGTTAATATTT
TGTTAAAATTCGCGTTAAATTTTTGTTAAATCAGCTCATTTTTTAACCAATAGGCCGAAATCGGCAAAAT
CCCTTATAAATCAAAAGAATAGACCGAGATAGGGT
[37 nt withheld, positions 5006-5042]
AAAGAACGTGGACTCCAACGTCAAAGG
[49 nt withheld, positions 5070-5118]
T
[91 nt withheld, positions 5120-5210]
G
[124 nt withheld, positions 5212-5335]
CAGGTGGCACTTTTCGGGGAAATGTGCGCGGAACCCCTATTTGTTTATTTTTCTAAATACATTCAAATAT
GTATCCGCTCATGAGACAATAACCCTGATAAATGCTTCAATAATATTGAAAAAGGAAGAGTCCTGAGGCG
GAAAGAACCAGCTGTGGAATGTGTGTCAGTTAGGGTGTGGAAAGTCCCCAGGCTCCCCAGCAGGCAGAAG
TATGCAAAGCATGCATCTCAATTAGTCAGCAACCAGGTGTGGAAAGTCCCCAGGCTCCCCAGCAGGCAGA
AGTATGCAAAGCATGCATCTCAATTAGTCAGCAACCATAGTCCCGCCCCTAACTCCGCCCATCCCGCCCC
TAACTCCGCCCAGTTCCGCCCATTCTCCGCCCCATGGCTGACTAATTTTTTTTATTTATGCAGAGGCCGA
GGCCGCCTCGGCCTCTGAGCTATTCCAGAAGTAGTGAGG
