>Addgene plasmid #56049 | tdKatushka2-VASP-5 | addgene partial sequence | sequence record 132291 | CMV-F 5'-CGCAAATGGGCGGTAGGCGTG-3'
TTTAGTGAACCGTCAGATCCGCTAGCGCTACCGGTCGCCACCATGGTGGGTGAGGATAGCGTGCTGATCA
CCGAGAACATGCACATGAAACTGTACATGGAGGGCACCGTGAACGACCACCACTTCAAGTGCACATCCGA
GGGCGAAGGCAAGCCCTACGAGGGCACCCAGACCATGAAGATCAAGGTGGTCGAGGGCGGCCCTCTCCCC
TTCGCCTTCGACATCCTGGCTACCAGCTTCATGTACGGCAGCAAAACCTTTATCAACCACACCCAGGGCA
TCCCCGACTTCTTTAAGCAGTCCTTCCCTGAGGGCTTCACATGGGAGAGGATCACCACATACGAAGACGG
GGGCGTGCTGACCGCTACCCAGGACACCAGCCTCCAGAACGGCTGCCTCATCTACAACGTCAAGATCAAC
GGGGTGAACTTCCCATCCAACGGCCCTGTGATGCAGAAGAAAACACTCGGCTGGGAGGCCAGCACCGAGA
TGCTGTACCCCGCTGACAGCGGCCTGAGAGGCCATGCCCAGATGGCCCTGAAGCTCGTGGGCGGGGGCTA
CCTGCACTGCTCCCTCAAGACCACATACAGATCCAAGAAACCCGCTAAGAACCTCAAGATGCCCGGCTTC
TACTTCGTGGACAGGAGACTGGAAAGAATCAAGGAGGCCGACAAAGAGACCTACGTCGAGCAGCACGAGA
TGGCTGTGGCCAGGTACTGCGACCTGCCTAGCAAACTGGGGCACAGCGGGCATGGCACCGGCAGCACCGG
CAGCGGCAGCTCCGGTACCGCCTCCTCCGAGGACAACAACATGGCCATGGTGG
