>Addgene plasmid #56049 | tdKatushka2-VASP-5 | addgene partial sequence | sequence record 133012 | inTdTomato5-3 5'-CCTCCGAGGACAACAACATGG-3'
ATGCACATGAAACTGTACATGGAGGGCACCGTGAACGACCACCACTTCAAGTGCACATCCGAGGGCGAAG
GCAAGCCCTACGAGGGCACCCAGACCATGAAGATCAAGGTGGTCGAGGGCGGCCCTCTCCCCTTCGCCTT
CGACATCCTGGCTACCAGCTTCATGTACGGCAGCAAAACCTTTATCAACCACACCCAGGGCATCCCCGAC
TTCTTTAAGCAGTCCTTCCCTGAGGGCTTCACATGGGAGAGGATCACCACATACGAAGACGGGGGCGTGC
TGACCGCTACCCAGGACACCAGCCTCCAGAACGGCTGCCTCATCTACAACGTCAAGATCAACGGGGTGAA
CTTCCCATCCAACGGCCCTGTGATGCAGAAGAAAACACTCGGCTGGGAGGCCAGCACCGAGATGCTGTAC
CCCGCTGACAGCGGCCTGAGAGGCCATGCCCAGATGGCCCTGAAGCTCGTGGGCGGGGGCTACCTGCACT
GCTCCCTCAAGACCACATACAGATCCAAGAAACCCGCTAAGAACCTCAAGATGCCCGGCTTCTACTTCGT
GGACAGGAGACTGGAAAGAATCAAGGAGGCCGACAAAGAGACCTACGTCGAGCAGCACGAGATGGCTGTG
GCCAGGTACTGCGACCTGCCTAGCAAACTGGGGCACAGCTCCGGACTCAGATCTATGAGCGAGACGGTCA
TCTGTTCCAGCCGGGCTACTGTGATGCTTTATGATGACAGCAACAAGCGATGGCTCCCTGCTGGCACTGG
TCCCCAGGCCTTCAGCCGCGTCCAGATATACCACAACC
