>Addgene plasmid #56049 | tdKatushka2-VASP-5 | addgene partial sequence | sequence record 133013 | SV40pA-R 5'-GAAATTTGTGATGCTATTGC-3'
GTTAACAACAACAATTGCATTCATTTTATGTTTCAGGTTCAGGGGGAGGTGTGGGAGGTTTTTTAAAGCA
AGTAAAACCTCTACAAATGTGGTATGGCTGATTATGATCTAGAGTCGCGGCCGCTCAAGGAGAACCCCGC
TTCCTCAGCTCCTGGACAAAGACTTCGATGATTTCCTCTTTCATTTTCTGTAGCTCCTTCCGCACCTCTT
CCAGAAGCTCCTGCTTCACCCTCTCCAAGTCGGAGTCATCACTGGAGCAGGGCGTCGAGGGGTGGGCCTC
GGAGGTAGTCACAGAAGAGGACGACTTCATCCTTGGCAAGGTTGTGCTGTTCTTCTCCCAGGGTCTTCTC
ACAGGTTCACTCTGGGCAGGGAGTCGGGCCTCTGACTCCTCACTGGCTGACTCGTCTTTGGGGGGCTTCT
CCCCAACCTGTGTGGCTTTTCTTCTCCGGGCCAGCATGGCGTTCATCTCTTCCATAAGCCCCCCACCAGT
GCTTCGACTGTTCTCAGCTTTGGGGGCCAGGGGCCCCCCAGAGGCCTCCTCCTGCTTGCTCACTTTCCTG
AGTTTGGCTCCAGCAATGGCAGCAGCCAGGCCTGGGGCCCCGGAACCCCCACTATTGGGGCCCTGTGTTG
TAGGGAGTGGGGGTGCAGGGGGTGGGGCTGCCCCTGCTCCATGACCTGCCCCAGATACCCCTGAGGAGGG
CAGACCTGGGGGTGGG
